>Addgene plasmid #162284 | pEPQD0KN0245 | addgene full sequence | sequence record 320855 | Addgene NGS Result
CCGTCACAGCTTGTCTGTAAGCGGATGCCGGGAGCAGACAAGCCCGTCAGGGCGCGTCAGCGGGTGTTGG
CGGGTGTCGGGGCTGGCTTAACTATGCGGCATCAGAGCAGATTGTACTGAGAGTGCACCATATGCGGTGT
GAAATACCGCACAGATGCGTAAGGAGAAAATACCGCATCAGGCGCCATTCGCCATTCAGGCTGCGCAACT
GTTGGGAAGGGCGATCGGTGCGGGCCTCTTCGCTATTACGCCAGCTGGCGAAAGGGGGATGTGCTGCAAG
GCGATTAAGTTGGGTAACGCCAGGGTTTTCCCAGTCACGACGTTGTAAAACGACGGCCAGTGAATTCGAG
CTCGGTACCCGGGGATCCTCTAGAGTCGACCTGCAGGCATGCAAGCTTGGCGTAATCATGGTCATAGCTG
TTTCCTGTGTGAAATTGTTATCCGCTCACAATTCCACACAACATACGAGCCGGAAGCATAAAGTGTAAAG
CCTGGGGTGCCTAATGAGTGAGCTAACTCACATTAATTGCGTTGCGCTCACTGCCCGCTTTCCAGTCGGG
AAACCTGTCGTGCCAGCTAGGTCTCAGCTTCGGCTGCTAACAAAGCCCGAAAGGAAGCTGAGTTGGCTGC
TGCCACCGCTGAGCAATAACTAGCATAACCCCTTGGGGCCTCTAAACGGGTCTTGAGGGGTTTTTTGCTG
AAAGCCAATTCTGATTAGAAAAACTCATCGAGCATCAAATGAAACTGCAATTTATTCATATCAGGATTAT
CAATACCATATTTTTGAAAAAGCCGTTTCTGTAATGAAGGAGAAAACTCACCGAGGCAGTTCCATAGGAT
GGCAAGATCCTGGTATCGGTCTGCGATTCCGACTCGTCCAACATCAATACAACCTATTAATTTCCCCTCG
TCAAAAATAAGGTTATCAAGTGAGAAATCACCATGAGTGACGACTGAATCCGGTGAGAATGGCAAAAGCT
TATGCATTTCTTTCCAGACTTGTTCAACAGGCCAGCCATTACGCTCGTCATCAAAATCACTCGCATCAAC
CAAACCGTTATTCATTCGTGATTGCGCCTGAGCGAGACGAAATACGCGATCGCTGTTAAAAGGACAATTA
CAAACAGGAATCGAATGCAACCGGCGCAGGAACACTGCCAGCGCATCAACAATATTTTCACCTGAATCAG
GATATTCTTCTAATACCTGGAATGCTGTTTTCCCGGGGATCGCAGTGGTGAGTAACCATGCATCATCAGG
AGTACGGATAAAATGCTTGATGGTCGGAAGAGGCATAAATTCCGTCAGCCAGTTTAGTCTGACCATCTCA
TCTGTAACATCATTGGCAACGCTACCTTTGCCATGTTTCAGAAACAACTCTGGCGCATCGGGCTTCCCAT
ACAATCGATAGATTGTCGCACCTGATTGCCCGACATTATCGCGAGCCCATTTATACCCATATAAATCAGC
ATCCATGTTGGAATTTAATCGCGGCTTCGAGCAAGACGTTTCCCGTTGAATATGGCTCATAACACCCCTT
GTATTACTGTTTATGTAAGCAGACAGTTTTATTGTTCATGATGATATATTTTTATCTTGTGCAATGTAAC
ATCAGAGATTTTGAGACACAACGTGAGATCAAAGGATCTTCTTGAGATCCTTTTTTTCTGCGCGTAATCT
GCTGCTTGCAAACAAAAAAACCACCGCTACCAGCGGTGGTTTGTTTGCCGGATCAAGAGCTACCAACTCT
TTTTCCGAAGGTAACTGGCTTCAGCAGAGCGCAGATACCAAATACTGTTCTTCTAGTGTAGCCGTAGTTA
GGCCACCACTTCAAGAACTCTGTAGCACCGCCTACATACCTCGCTCTGCTAATCCTGTTACCAGTGGCTG
CTGCCAGTGGCGATAAGTCGTGTCTTACCGGGTTGGACTCAAGACGATAGTTACCGGATAAGGCGCAGCG
GTCGGGCTGAACGGGGGGTTCGTGCACACAGCCCAGCTTGGAGCGAACGACCTACACCGAACTGAGATAC
CTACAGCGTGAGCTATGAGAAAGCGCCACGCTTCCCGAAGGGAGAAAGGCGGACAGGTATCCGGTAAGCG
GCAGGGTCGGAACAGGAGAGCGCACGAGGGAGCTTCCAGGGGGAAACGCCTGGTATCTTTATAGTCCTGT
CGGGTTTCGCCACCTCTGACTTGAGCGTCGATTTTTGTGATGCTCGTCAGGGGGGCGGAGCCTATGGAAA
AACGCCAGCAACGCGATCCCGCGAAATTAATACGACTCACTATAGGGACACCACAACGGTTTCCCTCTAG
AAATAATTTTGTTTAACTTTAAGAAGGAGATATAACCATTGAGA
Features (pLannotate 1.2.2; 13 found; start..end, strand, type, name):
     83..182     +  misc_feature   bom (fragment): basis of mobility region from pBR322
    188..345     -  CDS            lacZα (fragment): LacZα fragment of β-galactosidase; lacZ fragment
    342..398     +  misc_feature   MCS: pUC18/19 multiple cloning site
    435..451     -  protein_bind   lac operator: The lac repressor binds to the lac operator to inhibit transcription in E. coli. This inhibition can be relieved by adding lactose or isopropyl-β-D-thiogalactopyranoside (IPTG). lac repressor encoded by lacI
    459..489     -  promoter       lac promoter: promoter for the E. coli lac operon
    504..525     -  protein_bind   CAP binding site: CAP binding activates transcription in the presence of cAMP. E. coli catabolite activator protein
    538..578     -  CDS            lacI (fragment): lac repressor; lacI; The lac repressor binds to the lac operator to inhibit transcription in E. coli. This inhibition can be relieved by adding lactose or isopropyl-β-D-thiogalactopyranoside (IPTG).
    593..642     +  CDS            SET1 (fragment): solubility-enhancement tag derived from T7 phage gene 10B
    650..697     +  terminator     T7 terminator: transcription terminator for bacteriophage T7 RNA polymerase
    715..1530    -  CDS            KanR: aminoglycoside phosphotransferase; aph(3')-Ia; confers resistance to kanamycin in bacteria or G418 (Geneticin®) in eukaryotes
   1652..2240    +  rep_origin     ori: high-copy-number ColE1/pMB1/pBR322/pUC origin of replication
   2268..2286    +  promoter       T7 promoter: promoter for bacteriophage T7 RNA polymerase
   2318..2340    +  RBS            RBS: efficient ribosome binding site from bacteriophage T7 gene 10 (Olins and Rangwala, 1989)
