[The description below was written by a language model from this plasmid's Addgene catalogue record and pLannotate feature annotations shown in this document.]
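Description:
pEPQD0KN0245 is a small (about 2.4 kb) empty acceptor plasmid built on a pUC18 backbone and catalogued as a bacterial expression vector. It serves as the destination for Golden Gate assembly using BsaI, with the cloning site defined by GCTT and CCAT overhangs, and carries no gene of interest. It replicates in E. coli from the high-copy ColE1/pUC-type origin and is selected with kanamycin through an aph(3')-Ia aminoglycoside phosphotransferase gene. A fragment of the pBR322 bom region is also annotated.

On the circular map, a T7 promoter followed by the strong ribosome binding site from phage T7 gene 10 sits just upstream of the cloning region, and a T7 terminator lies on the far side. Between them is a reverse-oriented lac cassette: CAP binding site, lac promoter, lac operator, the pUC18/19 multiple cloning site and a lacZα fragment, plus a short residual lacI fragment. This layout is consistent with a lacZα dropout that is replaced by the incoming part during BsaI assembly, which would allow blue/white screening of correct clones, although the record does not state this explicitly or annotate the BsaI sites. A short match to the SET1 solubility tag, derived from T7 gene 10B, is annotated immediately before the terminator. It may simply reflect T7-derived sequence there rather than a functional tag.

Once a coding sequence is inserted, the resulting plasmid places it under T7 RNA polymerase control with an efficient translation initiation signal. The stated purpose is to generate templates for T7-driven E. coli cell-free protein synthesis, and the associated work concerns biofoundry-assisted expression and characterisation of plant proteins.
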