Addgene plasmid #162284: pEPQD0KN0245
Purpose: (Empty Backbone) Acceptor for golden gate assembly with BsaI overhangs GCTT-CCAT. Generates plasmids for T7-driven E. coli cell-free protein synthesis
Depositing lab: Nicola Patron. Depositing organization: Earlham Institute. Publication: Biofoundry-assisted expression and characterization of plant proteins. Dudley QM, Cai YM, Kallam K, Debreyne H, Carrasco Lopez JA, Patron NJ. Synth Biol (Oxf). 2021 Sep 11;6(1):ysab029. doi: 10.1093/synbio/ysab029. eCollection 2021. PubMed 34693026.
Backbone
  Vector backbone: pUC18
  Vector type: Bacterial Expression
Growth in bacteria
  Bacterial resistance: Kanamycin, 50 μg/mL
  Growth temperature: 37°C
  Growth strain: DH5alpha
  Copy number: High Copy
Gene/Insert
  Gene/Insert name: None
Terms and licenses: Academic/Nonprofit Terms; Industry Terms: Not Available to Industry
How to cite: pEPQD0KN0245 was a gift from Nicola Patron (Addgene plasmid # 162284 ; http://n2t.net/addgene:162284 ; RRID:Addgene_162284)
